Addgene plasmid #239747: pKG3778_pGEEC585_pShip-EFS(promoter)-hPGK(UTR)-mRuby2-bGH
Purpose: Plasmid expressing mRuby2 from the EFS canonical promoter with the hPGK 5' UTR
Depositing lab: Kate Galloway. Depositing organization: Massachusetts Institute of Technology. Publication: High-resolution profiling reveals coupled transcriptional and translational regulation of transgenes. Peterman EL, Ploessl DS, Love KS, Sanabria V, Daniels RF, Johnstone CP, Godavarti DR, Kabaria SR, Oakes CG, Pai AA, Galloway KE. Nucleic Acids Research, Volume 53, Issue 11, 24 June 2025, gkaf528 10.1093/nar/gkaf528 PubMed 39651241.
Backbone
  Vector backbone: pShip
  Vector type: Synthetic Biology
Growth in bacteria
  Bacterial resistance: Kanamycin, 50 μg/mL
  Growth temperature: 30°C
  Growth strain: NEB Stable
  Copy number: High Copy
Gene/Insert
  Gene/Insert name: mRuby2
  Species: Entacmaea quadricolor
  Cloning method: Golden Gate
Terms and licenses: Academic/Nonprofit Terms; Industry Terms: Not Available to Industry
Depositor comments: Please visit https://doi.org/10.1101/2024.11.26.625483 for bioRxiv preprint.
How to cite: pKG3778_pGEEC585_pShip-EFS(promoter)-hPGK(UTR)-mRuby2-bGH was a gift from Kate Galloway (Addgene plasmid # 239747 ; http://n2t.net/addgene:239747 ; RRID:Addgene_239747)
