[The description below was written by a language model from this plasmid's Addgene catalogue record and pLannotate feature annotations shown in this document.]
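Description:
pKG3778_pGEEC585_pShip-EFS(promoter)-hPGK(UTR)-mRuby2-bGH is a compact (about 3.3 kb) synthetic-biology plasmid built on the pShip backbone by Golden Gate assembly. It carries a single mammalian-style transcription unit that expresses the red fluorescent protein mRuby2. It is propagated in E. coli through a high-copy ColE1/pUC-type origin and selected with kanamycin via an aph(3')-Ia (KanR) gene. Bacterial rrnB T1 and T2 terminators lie on either side of the region holding the expression cassette, where they presumably insulate it from read-through transcription from the backbone.

The payload is a deliberately hybrid regulatory arrangement. The EF-1α core promoter (EFS, the short intron-less form of the human elongation factor 1α promoter) is joined directly to a short fragment annotated as hPGK promoter, which according to the catalogue entry serves here as the human PGK 5' untranslated region rather than as a promoter. This is followed by the mRuby2 coding sequence, derived from Entacmaea quadricolor, and the bovine growth hormone polyadenylation signal. Transcription initiation is therefore set by EFS, while the leader sequence of the mRNA comes from hPGK, and fluorescence provides the readout of expression. No tags, viral elements, recombinase sites or dedicated mammalian selection cassette are annotated, which suggests delivery by transient transfection, although the record does not state the delivery route.

The associated study concerns coupled transcriptional and translational regulation of transgenes. The construct appears to belong to a set that swaps promoters and 5' UTRs to separate their contributions to transgene output.
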