Features (pLannotate 1.2.2; 8 found; start..end, strand, type, name):
      2..29      +  terminator     rrnB T2 terminator: transcription terminator T2 from the E. coli rrnB gene
     97..284     +  promoter       EF-1α core promoter (fragment): core promoter for human elongation factor EF-1α
    284..345     +  promoter       hPGK promoter (fragment): human phosphoglycerate kinase 1 promoter
    357..1067    +  CDS            mRuby2: mRuby2 is a basic (constitutively fluorescent) red fluorescent protein published in 2012, derived from Entacmaea quadricolor. It has moderate acid sensitivity.
   1082..1306    +  polyA_signal   bGH poly(A) signal: bovine growth hormone polyadenylation signal
   1428..2237    +  CDS            KanR: aminoglycoside phosphotransferase; aph(3')-Ia; confers resistance to kanamycin in bacteria or G418 (Geneticin®) in eukaryotes
   2327..2915    +  rep_origin     ori: high-copy-number ColE1/pMB1/pBR322/pUC origin of replication
   3083..3126    -  terminator     rrnB T1 terminator: Escherichia coli rrnB; transcription terminator T1 from the E. coli rrnB gene
>Addgene plasmid #239747 | pKG3778_pGEEC585_pShip-EFS(promoter)-hPGK(UTR)-mRuby2-bGH | addgene full sequence | sequence record 475975 | Addgene NGS Result
CAGAAGGCCATCCTGACGGATGGCCTTTTTGCGTTTCTACAAACTCTTCCTGTTAGTTAGTTACTTAAGC
TCGGGCCCACCTGCAGTCTACTTACTGGGCAGAGCGCACATCGCCCACAGTCCCCGAGAAGTTGGGGGGA
GGGGTCGGCAATTGAACCGGTGCCTAGAGAAGGTGGCGCGGGGTAAACTGGGAAAGTGATGTCGTGTACT
GGCTCCGCCTTTTTCCCGAGGGTGGGGGAGAACCGTATATAAGTGCAGTAGTCGCCGTGAACGTTCTTTT
TCGCTCCGGAGCGCACGTCGGCAGTCGGCTCCCTCGTTGACCGAATCACCGACCTCTCTCCCCAGAAATG
GCCACCATGGTGTCTAAGGGCGAAGAGCTGATCAAGGAAAATATGCGTATGAAGGTGGTCATGGAAGGTT
CGGTCAACGGCCACCAATTCAAATGCACAGGTGAAGGAGAAGGCAATCCGTACATGGGAACTCAAACCAT
GAGGATCAAAGTCATCGAGGGAGGACCCCTGCCATTTGCCTTTGACATTCTTGCCACGTCGTTCATGTAT
GGCAGCCGTACTTTTATCAAGTACCCGAAAGGCATTCCTGATTTCTTTAAACAGTCCTTTCCTGAGGGTT
TTACTTGGGAAAGAGTTACGAGATACGAAGATGGTGGAGTCGTCACCGTCATGCAGGACACCAGCCTTGA
GGATGGCTGTCTCGTTTACCACGTCCAAGTCAGAGGGGTAAACTTTCCCTCCAATGGTCCCGTGATGCAG
AAGAAGACCAAGGGTTGGGAGCCTAATACAGAGATGATGTATCCAGCAGATGGTGGTCTGAGGGGATACA
CTCATATGGCACTGAAAGTTGATGGTGGTGGCCATCTGTCTTGCTCTTTCGTAACAACTTACAGGTCAAA
AAAGACCGTCGGGAACATCAAGATGCCCGGTATCCATGCCGTTGATCACCGCCTGGAAAGGTTAGAGGAA
AGTGACAATGAAATGTTCGTAGTACAACGCGAACACGCAGTTGCCAAGTTCGCCGGGCTTGGTGGTGGGA
TGGACGAGCTGTACAAGTAACAACGTTGCACCTGTGCCTTCTAGTTGCCAGCCATCTGTTGTTTGCCCCT
CCCCCGTGCCTTCCTTGACCCTGGAAGGTGCCACTCCCACTGTCCTTTCCTAATAAAATGAGGAAATTGC
ATCGCATTGTCTGAGTAGGTGTCATTCTATTCTGGGGGGTGGGGTGGGGCAGGACAGCAAGGGGGAGGAT
TGGGAAGACAATAGCAGGCATGCTGGGGATGCGGTGGGCTCTATGGCGCTCGCTGACTGCAGGTGCCCGT
GTCTCAAAATCTCTGATGTTACATTGCACAAGATAAAAATATATCATCATGAACAATAAAACTGTCTGCT
TACATAAACAGTAATACAAGGGGTGTTATGAGCCATATTCAACGGGAAACGTCGAGGCCGCGATTAAATT
CCAACATGGATGCTGATTTATATGGGTATAAATGGGCTCGCGATAATGTCGGGCAATCAGGTGCGACAAT
CTATCGCTTGTATGGGAAGCCCGATGCGCCAGAGTTGTTTCTGAAACATGGCAAAGGTAGCGTTGCCAAT
GATGTTACAGATGAGATGGTCAGACTAAACTGGCTGACGGAATTTATGCCTCTTCCGACCATCAAGCATT
TTATCCGTACTCCTGGTGATGCATGGTTACTCACCACTGCGATCCCCGGAAAAACAGCATTCCAGGTATT
AGAAGAATATCCTGATTCAGGTGAAAATATTGTTGATGCGCTGGCAGTGTTCCTGCGCCGGTTGCATTCG
ATTCCTGTTTGTAATTGTCCTTTTAACAGCGATCGCGTATTTCGTCTAGCTCAGGCGCAATCACGAATGA
ATAACGGTTTGGTTGATGCGAGTGATTTTGATGACGAGCGTAATGGCTGGCCTGTTGAACAAGTCTGGAA
AGAAATGCATAAACTTTTGCCATTCTCACCGGATTCAGTCGTCACTCATGGTGATTTCTCACTTGATAAC
CTTATTTTTGACGAGGGGAAATTAATAGGTTGTATTGATGTTGGACGAGTCGGAATCGCAGACCGATACC
AGGATCTTGCCATCCTATGGAACTGCCTCGGTGAGTTTTCTCCTTCATTACAGAAACGGCTTTTTCAAAA
ATATGGTATTGATAATCCTGATATGAATAAATTGCAGTTTCATTTGATGCTCGATGAGTTTTTCTAATCA
GAATTGGTTAATTGGTTGTAACATTATTCAGATTGGGCCCCGTTCCACTGAGCGTCAGACCCCGTAGAAA
AGATCAAAGGATCTTCTTGAGATCCTTTTTTTCTGCGCGTAATCTGCTGCTTGCAAACAAAAAAACCACC
GCTACCAGCGGTGGTTTGTTTGCCGGATCAAGAGCTACCAACTCTTTTTCCGAAGGTAACTGGCTTCAGC
AGAGCGCAGATACCAAATACTGTTCTTCTAGTGTAGCCGTAGTTAGGCCACCACTTCAAGAACTCTGTAG
CACCGCCTACATACCTCGCTCTGCTAATCCTGTTACCAGTGGCTGCTGCCAGTGGCGATAAGTCGTGTCT
TACCGGGTTGGACTCAAGACGATAGTTACCGGATAAGGCGCAGCGGTCGGGCTGAACGGGGGGTTCGTGC
ACACAGCCCAGCTTGGAGCGAACGACCTACACCGAACTGAGATACCTACAGCGTGAGCTATGAGAAAGCG
CCACGCTTCCCGAAGGGAGAAAGGCGGACAGGTATCCGGTAAGCGGCAGGGTCGGAACAGGAGAGCGCAC
GAGGGAGCTTCCAGGGGGAAACGCCTGGTATCTTTATAGTCCTGTCGGGTTTCGCCACCTCTGACTTGAG
CGTCGATTTTTGTGATGCTCGTCAGGGGGGCGGAGCCTATGGAAAAACGCCAGCAACGCGGCCTTTTTAC
GGTTCCTGGCCTTTTGCTGGCCTTTTGCTCACATGTTCTTTCCTGCGTTATCCCCTGATTCTGTGGATAA
CCGTATTACCGCTAGCATGGATCTCGGGGACGTCTAACTACTAAGCGAGAGTAGGGAACTGCCAGGCATC
AAATAAAACGAAAGGCTCAGTCGGAAGACTGGGCCTTTCGTTTTATCTGTTGTTTGTCGGTGAACGCTCT
CCTGAGTAGGACAAATCCGCCGGGAGCGGATTTGAACGTTGTGAAGCAACGGCCCGGAGGGTGGCGGGCA
GGACGCCCGCCATAAACTGCCAGGCATCAAACTAAG
